Addgene plasmid #229195: lvl1-S2S3 [backbone]
Purpose: (Empty Backbone) lvl 1 backbone
Depositing lab: Ron Weiss. Depositing organization: Massachusetts Institute of Technology. Publication: A platform for rapid prototyping of synthetic gene networks in mammalian cells. Duportet X, Wroblewska L, Guye P, Li Y, Eyquem J, Rieders J, Rimchala T, Batt G, Weiss R. Nucleic Acids Res. 2014 Dec 1;42(21):13440-51. doi: 10.1093/nar/gku1082. Epub 2014 Nov 5. PubMed 25378321.
Backbone
  Vector backbone: lvl1 [backbone]
  Vector type: Synthetic Biology
Growth in bacteria
  Bacterial resistance: Ampicillin, 100 μg/mL
  Growth temperature: 37°C
  Growth strain: DH5alpha
  Copy number: High Copy
Gene/Insert
  Gene/Insert name: None
Terms and licenses: Academic/Nonprofit Terms; Industry Terms: Not Available to Industry
Depositor comments: lvl 1 Pos S2S3 This plasmid is slightly modified from the version used in Duportet et al. 2014, but does not have any functional differences.
How to cite: lvl1-S2S3 [backbone] was a gift from Ron Weiss (Addgene plasmid # 229195 ; http://n2t.net/addgene:229195 ; RRID:Addgene_229195)
