[The description below was written by a language model from this plasmid's Addgene catalogue record and pLannotate feature annotations shown in this document.]
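Description:
lvl1-S2S3 is an empty level 1 backbone from a hierarchical synthetic-biology assembly platform developed for rapid prototyping of synthetic gene networks in mammalian cells. The name and the depositor's comment ("Pos S2S3") indicate that it is the level 1 vector assigned to the position designated S2S3 within that system, but the record does not define these labels or annotate any corresponding sequences, nor does it state the cloning chemistry used to load the vector. The depositor notes that it differs slightly from the originally published version without any functional change. It is a small plasmid of about 3.2 kb, propagated at high copy in E. coli from a ColE1/pUC-type origin and selected with ampicillin through a β-lactamase gene driven by its native bla promoter.

No insert is catalogued, but the feature table shows a bacterial cassette occupying the region between the resistance gene and the origin. It comprises a BioBrick prefix, a tet operator with a short adjacent match that the annotation software labels as an H1-2O2 promoter fragment (more plausibly part of a TetR-regulated bacterial promoter, given the context), an mRFP1 coding sequence, and the rrnB T1 and T7Te terminators, with a further putative bacterial terminator upstream insulating the cassette. An arrangement like this commonly serves as a visual placeholder that is displaced when a transcription unit is assembled into the backbone, allowing red parental colonies to be distinguished from recombinants. The record does not state this role explicitly, so it should be treated as an inference. No mammalian promoter, polyadenylation signal, or mammalian selection marker is annotated, consistent with a vector meant to receive such parts during assembly.
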