Features (pLannotate 1.2.2; 10 found; start..end, strand, type, name):
    844..948     -  promoter       AmpR promoter: bla
   1072..1115    -  terminator     bacterial terminator: putative bacterial transcription terminator
   1118..1139    +  misc_feature   BioBrick prefix: BioBrick prefix for parts that do not start with "ATG"
   1140..1158    +  protein_bind   tet operator: tetO; bacterial operator O2 for the tetR and tetA genes tetracycline repressor TetR
   1164..1183    +  promoter       H1-2O2 promoter (fragment): doxycycline-inducible variant of the human H1 RNA promoter (Henriksen et al., 2007)
   1220..1894    +  CDS            mRFP1: mRFP1 is a basic (constitutively fluorescent) red fluorescent protein published in 2002, derived from Discosoma sp.. It is reported to be a somewhat slowly-maturing monomer with low acid sensitivity.
   1942..2013    +  terminator     rrnB T1 terminator: transcription terminator T1 from the E. coli rrnB gene
   2029..2056    +  terminator     T7Te terminator: phage T7 early transcription terminator
   2437..3025    -  rep_origin     ori: high-copy-number ColE1/pMB1/pBR322/pUC origin of replication
   3196..843     -  CDS            AmpR (across the origin): β-lactamase; bla; confers resistance to ampicillin, carbenicillin, and related antibiotics
>Addgene plasmid #229195 | lvl1-S2S3 [backbone] | addgene full sequence | sequence record 462338 | Addgene NGS Result
TGAGGCACCTATCTCAGCGATCTGTCTATTTCGTTCATCCATAGTTGCCTGACTCCCCGTCGTGTAGATA
ACTACGATACGGGAGGGCTTACCATCTGGCCCCAGTGCTGCAATGATACCGCGAGAACCACGCTCACCGG
CTCCAGATTTATCAGCAATAAACCAGCCAGCCGGAAGGGCCGAGCGCAGAAGTGGTCCTGCAACTTTATC
CGCCTCCATCCAGTCTATTAATTGTTGCCGGGAAGCTAGAGTAAGTAGTTCGCCAGTTAATAGTTTGCGC
AACGTTGTTGCCATTGCTACAGGCATCGTGGTGTCACGCTCGTCGTTTGGTATGGCTTCATTCAGCTCCG
GTTCCCAACGATCAAGGCGAGTTACATGATCCCCCATGTTGTGCAAAAAAGCGGTTAGCTCCTTCGGTCC
TCCGATCGTTGTCAGAAGTAAGTTGGCCGCAGTGTTATCACTCATGGTTATGGCAGCACTGCATAATTCT
CTTACTGTCATGCCATCCGTAAGATGCTTTTCTGTGACTGGTGAGTACTCAACCAAGTCATTCTGAGAAT
AGTGTATGCGGCGACCGAGTTGCTCTTGCCCGGCGTCAATACGGGATAATACCGCGCCACATAGCAGAAC
TTTAAAAGTGCTCATCATTGGAAAACGTTCTTCGGGGCGAAAACTCTCAAGGATCTTACCGCTGTTGAGA
TCCAGTTCGATGTAACCCACTCGTGCACCCAACTGATCTTCAGCATCTTTTACTTTCACCAGCGTTTCTG
GGTGAGCAAAAACAGGAAGGCAAAATGCCGCAAAAAAGGGAATAAGGGCGACACGGAAATGTTGAATACT
CATACTCTTCCTTTTTCAATATTATTGAAGCATTTATCAAGGTTATTGTCTCATGAGCGGATACATATTT
GAATGTATTTAGAAAAATAAACAAATAGGGGTTCCGCGCACGAATTGGCCAGCGCTGCATTACCCTGTTA
TCCCTAACCGGTGCGTTTTTATGCTTGTAGTATTGTATAATGTTTTTAAGATCCGCTCTTCACGCGGAGT
GAGACCGTATCACGAGGCAGAATTTCAGATAAAAAAAATCCTTAGCTTTCGCTAAGGATGATTTCTGGAA
TTCGCGGCCGCTTCTAGAGTCCCTATCAGTGATAGAGATTGACATCCCTATCAGTGATAGAGATACTGAG
CACTACTAGAGAAAGAGGAGAAATACTAGATGGCTTCCTCCGAAGACGTTATCAAAGAGTTCATGCGTTT
CAAAGTTCGTATGGAAGGTTCCGTTAACGGTCACGAGTTCGAAATCGAAGGTGAAGGTGAAGGTCGTCCG
TACGAAGGTACCCAGACCGCTAAACTGAAAGTTACCAAAGGTGGTCCGCTGCCGTTCGCTTGGGACATCC
TGTCCCCGCAGTTCCAGTACGGTTCCAAAGCTTACGTTAAACACCCGGCTGACATCCCGGACTACCTGAA
ACTGTCCTTCCCGGAAGGTTTCAAATGGGAACGTGTTATGAACTTCGAAGACGGTGGTGTTGTTACCGTT
ACCCAGGACTCCTCCCTGCAAGACGGTGAGTTCATCTACAAAGTTAAACTGCGTGGTACCAACTTCCCGT
CCGACGGTCCGGTTATGCAGAAAAAAACCATGGGTTGGGAAGCTTCCACCGAACGTATGTACCCGGAAGA
CGGTGCTCTGAAAGGTGAAATCAAAATGCGTCTGAAACTGAAAGACGGTGGTCACTACGACGCTGAAGTT
AAAACCACCTACATGGCTAAAAAACCGGTTCAGCTGCCGGGTGCTTACAAAACCGACATCAAACTGGACA
TCACCTCCCACAACGAAGACTACACCATCGTTGAACAGTACGAACGTGCTGAAGGTCGTCACTCCACCGG
TGCTTAATAACGCTGATAGTGCTAGTGTAGATCGCTACTAGAGCCAGGCATCAAATAAAACGAAAGGCTC
AGTCGAAAGACTGGGCCTTTCGTTTTATCTGTTGTTTGTCGGTGAACGCTCTCTACTAGAGTCACACTGG
CTCACCTTCGGGTGGGCCTTTCTGCGTTTATATACTAGTAGGATCCTAACTCGACGTGCAGGCTTCCTCG
CTCACTGACTCGCTGCGCTCGGTCGTTCGGCTGCGGCGAGCGGTATCAGCTCACTCAAAGGCGGTAATGG
TCTCACGCTTACTGAAGAGCGGTCTAATACCCAATCTCTCGTCTTATCCAGATGTTTTATACGCCTTAAT
TAATAGGGATAACAGGGTAATATCTTGCCCTGCACGAATACCAGCGACCCCTTGCCCAAATACTTGCCGT
GGGCCTCGGCCTGAGAGCCAAAACACTTGATGCGGAAGAAGTCGGTGCGCTCCTGCTTGTCGCCGGCATC
GTTGCGCCACATCTAGGATCTGCCAGGAACCGTAAAAAGGCCGCGTTGCTGGCGTTTTTCCATAGGCTCC
GCCCCCCTGACGAGCATCACAAAAATCGACGCTCAAGTCAGAGGTGGCGAAACCCGACAGGACTATAAAG
ATACCAGGCGTTTCCCCCTGGAAGCTCCCTCGTGCGCTCTCCTGTTCCGACCCTGCCGCTTACCGGATAC
CTGTCCGCCTTTCTCCCTTCGGGAAGCGTGGCGCTTTCTCATAGCTCACGCTGTAGGTATCTCAGTTCGG
TGTAGGTCGTTCGCTCCAAGCTGGGCTGTGTGCACGAACCCCCCGTTCAGCCCGACCGCTGCGCCTTATC
CGGTAACTATCGTCTTGAGTCCAACCCGGTAAGACACGACTTATCGCCACTGGCAGCAGCCACTGGTAAC
AGGATTAGCAGAGCGAGGTATGTAGGCGGTGCTACAGAGTTCTTGAAGTGGTGGCCTAACTACGGCTACA
CTAGAAGAACAGTATTTGGTATCTGCGCTCTGCTGAAGCCAGTTACCTTCGGAAAAAGAGTTGGTAGCTC
TTGATCCGGCAAACAAACCACCGCTGGTAGCGGTGGTTTTTTTGTTTGCAAGCAGCAGATTACGCGCAGA
AAAAAAGGATCTCAAGAAGATCCTTTGATCTTTTCTACGGGGTCTGACGCTCAGTGGAACGAAAACTCAC
GTTAAGGGATTTTGGTCATGAGATTATCAAAAAGGATCTTCACCTAGATCCTTTTAAATTAAAAATGAAG
TTTTAAATCAATCTAAAGTATATATGAGTAAACTTGGTCTGACAGTTACCAATGCTTAATCAG
